Addgene plasmid #107381: pcDNA3-FLAG -YWAA-pGK-HYG
Purpose: Mammalian expression of FLAG-YWAA
Depositing lab: William Kaelin. Depositing organization: Dana-Farber Cancer Institute. Publication: The myeloma drug lenalidomide promotes the cereblon-dependent destruction of Ikaros proteins. Lu G, Middleton RE, Sun H, Naniong M, Ott CJ, Mitsiades CS, Wong KK, Bradner JE, Kaelin WG Jr. Science. 2014 Jan 17;343(6168):305-9. doi: 10.1126/science.1244917. Epub 2013 Nov 29. PubMed 24292623.
Backbone
  Vector backbone: pcDNA3-FLAG- gate-pGK-HYG
  Vector type: Mammalian Expression
Growth in bacteria
  Bacterial resistance: Ampicillin, 100 μg/mL
  Growth temperature: 37°C
  Growth strain: DH5alpha
  Copy number: Unknown
Gene/Insert
  Gene/Insert name: cereblon (alt name: CBRN)
  Species: H. sapiens (human)
  Mutation: CRBN-Y383A/W385A
  Entrez Gene: CRBN (a.k.a. MRT2, MRT2A)
  Promoter: CMV
  Tag / fusion protein: FLAG (N terminal on backbone)
  Cloning method: Gateway Cloning
Terms and licenses: Academic/Nonprofit Terms; Industry Terms: Not Available to Industry
How to cite: pcDNA3-FLAG -YWAA-pGK-HYG was a gift from William Kaelin (Addgene plasmid # 107381 ; http://n2t.net/addgene:107381 ; RRID:Addgene_107381)
