[The description below was written by a language model from this plasmid's Addgene catalogue record and pLannotate feature annotations shown in this document.]
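Description:
pcDNA3-FLAG -YWAA-pGK-HYG is a mammalian expression plasmid of about 6.5 kb, built on a Gateway-adapted pcDNA3 derivative (pcDNA3-FLAG-gate-pGK-HYG). It is used to produce an N-terminally FLAG-tagged mutant of human cereblon (CRBN). It is propagated in E. coli through a high-copy ColE1/pUC-type origin and selected with ampicillin via the β-lactamase gene and its native promoter. Small backbone remnants are also annotated, including a lac promoter/operator region, a lacI fragment and a bom fragment.

The expression cassette is driven by the CMV immediate early enhancer and promoter, with a T7 promoter just downstream. A backbone-encoded FLAG epitope precedes the attB1 site, and the CRBN coding sequence sits between attB1 and attB2, reflecting its insertion by Gateway recombination. The insert carries the Y383A/W385A double substitution, which gives the "YWAA" name. CRBN is the substrate recognition component of a DDB1-CUL4 E3 ubiquitin ligase complex. The record does not state the functional effect of the two mutations, but the associated publication concerns lenalidomide-promoted, cereblon-dependent destruction of Ikaros proteins, so a role as a mutant comparator to wild-type CRBN is plausible.

Downstream of the insert, a mouse PGK promoter drives the hygromycin resistance gene, followed by an SV40 polyadenylation signal, allowing selection of stably transfected mammalian cells with hygromycin. No separate polyadenylation signal is annotated between the CRBN insert and the PGK cassette. Short fragments annotated as an HIV-1 LTR, an EMCV IRES and a ble gene appear to be partial matches or cloning remnants rather than functional elements.
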