Features (pLannotate 1.2.2; 21 found; start..end, strand, type, name):
     95..474     +  enhancer       CMV enhancer: human cytomegalovirus immediate early enhancer
    475..678     +  promoter       CMV promoter: human cytomegalovirus (CMV) immediate early promoter
    674..707     +  LTR            5' LTR (truncated) (fragment): truncated 5' long terminal repeat (LTR) from HIV-1
    723..741     +  promoter       T7 promoter: promoter for bacteriophage T7 RNA polymerase
    789..809     +  CDS            FLAG (fragment): FLAG® epitope tag, followed by an enterokinase cleavage site
    844..861     +  protein_bind   attB1 (fragment): mutant version of attB; core recombination site for the Gateway® BP reaction BP Clonase™
    867..2189    +  CDS            CRBN: CRBN_HUMAN - Experimental evidence at protein level: Swiss-Prot protein existence level 1. Substrate recognition component of a DCX (DDB1-CUL4-X-box) E3 protein ligase complex that mediates the ubiquitination and subsequent proteasomal degradation of target proteins, such as MEIS2 (Probable). Normal degradation of key regulatory proteins is required for normal limb outgrowth and expression of the fibroblast growth factor FGF8 (PubMed:20223979, PubMed:24328678, PubMed:25043012, PubMed:25108355). Maintains presynaptic glutamate release and consequently cognitive functions, such as memory and lea
   2194..2218    -  protein_bind   attB2: mutant version of attB; recombination site for the Gateway® BP reaction BP Clonase™
   2236..2342    +  misc_feature   IRES (fragment): internal ribosome entry site (IRES) of the encephalomyocarditis virus (EMCV)
   2362..2862    +  promoter       PGK promoter: mouse phosphoglycerate kinase 1 promoter
   2880..3905    +  CDS            HygR: aminoglycoside phosphotransferase from E. coli; aph(4)-Ia; confers resistance to hygromycin
   3915..4040    +  CDS            ble (fragment): BLE_KLEPN - Experimental evidence at protein level: Swiss-Prot protein existence level 1. Binding protein with a strong affinity to the bleomycin family of antibiotics. Binds to CL990; an antimitotic-antibiotic compound. From Klebsiella pneumoniae.
   4035..4156    +  polyA_signal   SV40 poly(A) signal: SV40 polyadenylation signal
   4229..4245    -  protein_bind   lac operator: The lac repressor binds to the lac operator to inhibit transcription in E. coli. This inhibition can be relieved by adding lactose or isopropyl-β-D-thiogalactopyranoside (IPTG). lac repressor encoded by lacI
   4253..4283    -  promoter       lac promoter: promoter for the E. coli lac operon
   4298..4319    -  protein_bind   CAP binding site: CAP binding activates transcription in the presence of cAMP. E. coli catabolite activator protein
   4332..4424    -  CDS            lacI (fragment): lac repressor; lacI; The lac repressor binds to the lac operator to inhibit transcription in E. coli. This inhibition can be relieved by adding lactose or isopropyl-β-D-thiogalactopyranoside (IPTG).
   4607..5195    -  rep_origin     ori: high-copy-number ColE1/pMB1/pBR322/pUC origin of replication
   5366..6226    -  CDS            AmpR: β-lactamase; bla; confers resistance to ampicillin, carbenicillin, and related antibiotics
   6227..6331    -  promoter       AmpR promoter: bla
   6390..6442    -  misc_feature   bom (fragment): basis of mobility region from pBR322
>Addgene plasmid #107381 | pcDNA3-FLAG -YWAA-pGK-HYG | addgene full sequence | sequence record 210646 | Addgene NGS Result
ACAAGGCAAGGCTTGACCGACAATTGCATGAAGAATCTGCTTAGGGTTAGGCGTTTTGCGCTGCTTCGCG
ATGTACGGGCCAGATATACGCGTTGACATTGATTATTGACTAGTTATTAATAGTAATCAATTACGGGGTC
ATTAGTTCATAGCCCATATATGGAGTTCCGCGTTACATAACTTACGGTAAATGGCCCGCCTGGCTGACCG
CCCAACGACCCCCGCCCATTGACGTCAATAATGACGTATGTTCCCATAGTAACGCCAATAGGGACTTTCC
ATTGACGTCAATGGGTGGAGTATTTACGGTAAACTGCCCACTTGGCAGTACATCAAGTGTATCATATGCC
AAGTACGCCCCCTATTGACGTCAATGACGGTAAATGGCCCGCCTGGCATTATGCCCAGTACATGACCTTA
TGGGACTTTCCTACTTGGCAGTACATCTACGTATTAGTCATCGCTATTACCATGGTGATGCGGTTTTGGC
AGTACATCAATGGGCGTGGATAGCGGTTTGACTCACGGGGATTTCCAAGTCTCCACCCCATTGACGTCAA
TGGGAGTTTGTTTTGGCACCAAAATCAACGGGACTTTCCAAAATGTCGTAACAACTCCGCCCCATTGACG
CAAATGGGCGGTAGGCGTGTACGGTGGGAGGTCTATATAAGCAGAGCTCTCTGGCTAACTAGAGAACCCA
CTGCTTACTGGCTTATCGAAATTAATACGACTCACTATAGGGAGACCCAAGCTGGCTAGCGTTTAAACTT
AAGCTTGCCACCATGGACTACAAGGACGACGATGACAAGCTCGATGGAGGTGCGGCCGCTCGAGGTTATC
AAACAAGTTTGTACAAAAAAGTTGGCATGGCCGGCGAAGGAGATCAGCAGGACGCTGCGCACAACATGGG
CAACCACCTGCCGCTCCTGCCTGAGAGTGAGGAAGAAGATGAAATGGAAGTTGAAGACCAGGATAGTAAA
GAAGCCAAAAAACCAAACATCATAAATTTTGACACCAGTCTGCCGACATCACATACATACCTAGGTGCTG
ATATGGAAGAATTTCATGGCAGGACTTTGCACGATGACGACAGCTGTCAGGTGATTCCAGTTCTTCCACA
AGTGATGATGATCCTGATTCCCGGACAGACATTACCTCTTCAGCTTTTTCACCCTCAAGAAGTCAGTATG
GTGCGGAATTTAATTCAGAAAGATAGAACCTTTGCTGTTCTTGCATACAGCAATGTACAGGAAAGGGAAG
CACAGTTTGGAACAACAGCAGAGATATATGCCTATCGAGAAGAACAGGATTTTGGAATTGAGATAGTGAA
AGTGAAAGCAATTGGAAGACAAAGGTTCAAAGTCCTTGAGCTAAGAACACAGTCAGATGGAATCCAGCAA
GCTAAAGTGCAAATTCTTCCCGAATGTGTGTTGCCTTCAACCATGTCTGCAGTTCAATTAGAATCCCTCA
ATAAGTGCCAGATATTTCCTTCAAAACCTGTCTCAAGAGAAGACCAATGTTCATATAAATGGTGGCAGAA
ATACCAGAAGAGAAAGTTTCATTGTGCAAATCTAACTTCATGGCCTCGCTGGCTGTATTCCTTATATGAT
GCTGAGACCTTAATGGACAGAATCAAGAAACAGCTACGTGAATGGGATGAAAATCTAAAAGATGATTCTC
TTCCTTCAAATCCAATAGATTTTTCTTACAGAGTAGCTGCTTGTCTTCCTATTGATGATGTATTGAGAAT
TCAGCTCCTTAAAATTGGCAGTGCTATCCAGCGACTTCGCTGTGAATTAGACATTATGAATAAATGTACT
TCCCTTTGCTGTAAACAATGTCAAGAAACAGAAATAACAACCAAAAATGAAATATTCAGTTTATCCTTAT
GTGGGCCGATGGCAGCTTATGTGAATCCTCATGGATATGTGCATGAGACACTTACTGTGTATAAGGCTTG
CAACTTGAATCTGATAGGCCGGCCTTCTACAGAACACAGCTGGTTTCCTGGGGCTGCCGCGACTGTTGCC
CAGTGTAAGATCTGTGCAAGCCATATTGGATGGAAGTTTACGGCCACCAAAAAAGACATGTCACCTCAAA
AATTTTGGGGCTTAACGCGATCTGCTCTGTTGCCCACGATCCCAGACACTGAAGATGAAATAAGTCCAGA
CAAAGTAATACTTTGCTTGTAAGACCCAGCTTTCTTGTACAAAGTGGTTCGATAACGAATTCCGCCCCCC
CCCCCTAACGTTACTGGCCGAAGCCGCTTGGAATAAGGCCGGTGTGCGTTTGTCTATATGTTATTTTCCA
CCATATTGCCGTCTTTTGGCAATGTGAGGGCCGCGTTTAACGAATTCTACCGGGTAGGGGAGGCGCTTTT
CCCAAGGCAGTCTGGAGCATGCGCTTTAGCAGCCCCGCTGGGCACTTGGCGCTACACAAGTGGCCTCTGG
CCTCGCACACATTCCACATCCACCGGTAGGCGCCAACCGGCTCCGTTCTTTGGTGGCCCCTTCGCGCCAC
CTTCTACTCCTCCCCTAGTCAGGAAGTTCCCCCCCGCCCCGCAGCTCGCGTCGTGCAGGACGTGACAAAT
GGAAGTAGCACGTCTCACTAGTCTCGTGCAGATGGACAGCACCGCTGAGCAATGGAAGCGGGTAGGCCTT
TGGGGCAGCGGCCAATAGCAGCTTTGCTCCTTCGCTTTCTGGGCTCAGAGGCTGGGAAGGGGTGGGTCCG
GGGGGCGGGCTCAGGGGCGGGCTCAGGGGCGGGGCGGGCGCCCGAAGGTCCTCCGGAGGCCCGGCATTCT
GCACGCTTCAAAAGCGCACGTCTGCCGCGCTGTTCTCCTCTTCCTCATCTCCGGGCCTTTCGACCTGCAT
CCCGCCACCATGAAAAAGCCTGAACTCACCGCGACGTCTGTCGAGAAGTTTCTGATCGAAAAGTTCGACA
GCGTCTCCGACCTGATGCAGCTCTCGGAGGGCGAAGAATCTCGTGCTTTCAGCTTCGATGTAGGAGGGCG
TGGATATGTCCTGCGGGTAAATAGCTGCGCCGATGGTTTCTACAAAGATCGTTATGTTTATCGGCACTTT
GCATCGGCCGCGCTCCCGATTCCGGAAGTGCTTGACATTGGGGAATTCAGCGAGAGCCTGACCTATTGCA
TCTCCCGCCGTGCACAGGGTGTCACGTTGCAAGACCTGCCTGAAACCGAACTGCCCGCTGTTCTGCAGCC
GGTCGCGGAGGCCATGGATGCGATCGCTGCGGCCGATCTTAGCCAGACGAGCGGGTTCGGCCCATTCGGA
CCGCAAGGAATCGGTCAATACACTACATGGCGTGATTTCATATGCGCGATTGCTGATCCCCATGTGTATC
ACTGGCAAACTGTGATGGACGACACCGTCAGTGCGTCCGTCGCGCAGGCTCTCGATGAGCTGATGCTTTG
GGCCGAGGACTGCCCCGAAGTCCGGCACCTCGTGCACGCGGATTTCGGCTCCAACAATGTCCTGACGGAC
AATGGCCGCATAACAGCGGTCATTGACTGGAGCGAGGCGATGTTCGGGGATTCCCAATACGAGGTCGCCA
ACATCTTCTTCTGGAGGCCGTGGTTGGCTTGTATGGAGCAGCAGACGCGCTACTTCGAGCGGAGGCATCC
GGAGCTTGCAGGATCGCCGCGGCTCCGGGCGTATATGCTCCGCATTGGTCTTGACCAACTCTATCAGAGC
TTGGTTGACGGCAATTTCGATGATGCAGCTTGGGCGCAGGGTCGATGCGACGCAATCGTCCGATCCGGAG
CCGGGACTGTCGGGCGTACACAAATCGCCCGCAGAAGCGCGGCCGTCTGGACCGATGGCTGTGTAGAAGT
ACTCGCCGATAGTGGAAACCGACGCCCCAGCACTCGTCCGAGGGCAAAGGAATAGCACGTACTACGAGAT
TTCGATTCCACCGCCGCCTTCTATGAAAGGTTGGGCTTCGGAATCGTTTTCCGGGACGCCGGCTGGATGA
TCCTCCAGCGCGGGGATCTCATGCTGGAGTTCTTCGCCCACCCCAACTTGTTTATTGCAGCTTATAATGG
TTACAAATAAAGCAATAGCATCACAAATTTCACAAATAAAGCATTTTTTTCACTGCATTCTAGTTGTGGT
TTGTCCAAACTCATCAATGTATCTTATCATGTCTGTATACCGTCGACCTCTAGCTAGAGCTTGGCGTAAT
CATGGTCATAGCTGTTTCCTGTGTGAAATTGTTATCCGCTCACAATTCCACACAACATACGAGCCGGAAG
CATAAAGTGTAAAGCCTGGGGTGCCTAATGAGTGAGCTAACTCACATTAATTGCGTTGCGCTCACTGCCC
GCTTTCCAGTCGGGAAACCTGTCGTGCCAGCTGCATTAATGAATCGGCCAACGCGCGGGGAGAGGCGGTT
TGCGTATTGGGCGCTCTTCCGCTTCCTCGCTCACTGACTCGCTGCGCTCGGTCGTTCGGCTGCGGCGAGC
GGTATCAGCTCACTCAAAGGCGGTAATACGGTTATCCACAGAATCAGGGGATAACGCAGGAAAGAACATG
TGAGCAAAAGGCCAGCAAAAGGCCAGGAACCGTAAAAAGGCCGCGTTGCTGGCGTTTTTCCATAGGCTCC
GCCCCCCTGACGAGCATCACAAAAATCGACGCTCAAGTCAGAGGTGGCGAAACCCGACAGGACTATAAAG
ATACCAGGCGTTTCCCCCTGGAAGCTCCCTCGTGCGCTCTCCTGTTCCGACCCTGCCGCTTACCGGATAC
CTGTCCGCCTTTCTCCCTTCGGGAAGCGTGGCGCTTTCTCATAGCTCACGCTGTAGGTATCTCAGTTCGG
TGTAGGTCGTTCGCTCCAAGCTGGGCTGTGTGCACGAACCCCCCGTTCAGCCCGACCGCTGCGCCTTATC
CGGTAACTATCGTCTTGAGTCCAACCCGGTAAGACACGACTTATCGCCACTGGCAGCAGCCACTGGTAAC
AGGATTAGCAGAGCGAGGTATGTAGGCGGTGCTACAGAGTTCTTGAAGTGGTGGCCTAACTACGGCTACA
CTAGAAGAACAGTATTTGGTATCTGCGCTCTGCTGAAGCCAGTTACCTTCGGAAAAAGAGTTGGTAGCTC
TTGATCCGGCAAACAAACCACCGCTGGTAGCGGTGGTTTTTTTGTTTGCAAGCAGCAGATTACGCGCAGA
AAAAAAGGATCTCAAGAAGATCCTTTGATCTTTTCTACGGGGTCTGACGCTCAGTGGAACGAAAACTCAC
GTTAAGGGATTTTGGTCATGAGATTATCAAAAAGGATCTTCACCTAGATCCTTTTAAATTAAAAATGAAG
TTTTAAATCAATCTAAAGTATATATGAGTAAACTTGGTCTGACAGTTACCAATGCTTAATCAGTGAGGCA
CCTATCTCAGCGATCTGTCTATTTCGTTCATCCATAGTTGCCTGACTCCCCGTCGTGTAGATAACTACGA
TACGGGAGGGCTTACCATCTGGCCCCAGTGCTGCAATGATACCGCGAGACCCACGCTCACCGGCTCCAGA
TTTATCAGCAATAAACCAGCCAGCCGGAAGGGCCGAGCGCAGAAGTGGTCCTGCAACTTTATCCGCCTCC
ATCCAGTCTATTAATTGTTGCCGGGAAGCTAGAGTAAGTAGTTCGCCAGTTAATAGTTTGCGCAACGTTG
TTGCCATTGCTACAGGCATCGTGGTGTCACGCTCGTCGTTTGGTATGGCTTCATTCAGCTCCGGTTCCCA
ACGATCAAGGCGAGTTACATGATCCCCCATGTTGTGCAAAAAAGCGGTTAGCTCCTTCGGTCCTCCGATC
GTTGTCAGAAGTAAGTTGGCCGCAGTGTTATCACTCATGGTTATGGCAGCACTGCATAATTCTCTTACTG
TCATGCCATCCGTAAGATGCTTTTCTGTGACTGGTGAGTACTCAACCAAGTCATTCTGAGAATAGTGTAT
GCGGCGACCGAGTTGCTCTTGCCCGGCGTCAATACGGGATAATACCGCGCCACATAGCAGAACTTTAAAA
GTGCTCATCATTGGAAAACGTTCTTCGGGGCGAAAACTCTCAAGGATCTTACCGCTGTTGAGATCCAGTT
CGATGTAACCCACTCGTGCACCCAACTGATCTTCAGCATCTTTTACTTTCACCAGCGTTTCTGGGTGAGC
AAAAACAGGAAGGCAAAATGCCGCAAAAAAGGGAATAAGGGCGACACGGAAATGTTGAATACTCATACTC
TTCCTTTTTCAATATTATTGAAGCATTTATCAGGGTTATTGTCTCATGAGCGGATACATATTTGAATGTA
TTTAGAAAAATAAACAAATAGGGGTTCCGCGCACATTTCCCCGAAAAGTGCCACCTGACGTCGACGGATC
GGGAGATCTCCCGATCCCCTATGGTGCACTCTCAGTACAATCTGCTCTGATGCCGCATAGTTAAGCCAGT
ATCTGCTCCCTGCTTGTGTGTTGGAGGTCGCTGAGTAGTGCGCGAGCAAAATTTAAGCTACA
